>Addgene plasmid #45981 | pOSIP-CT (CamR, P21) | addgene full sequence | sequence record 327715 | Addgene NGS Result
GAATTCGAGCTCGGTACCCGGGGATCCTCTAGAGGGCTTACTAAAAGCCAGATAACAGTATGCGTATTTG
CGCGCTGATTTTTGCGGTATAAGAATATATACTGATATGTATACCCGAAGTATGTCAAAAAGAGGTATGC
TATGCAGTTTAAGGTTTACACCTATAAAAGAGAGAGCCGTTATCGTCTGTTTGTGGATGTACAGAGTGAT
ATTATTGACACGCCCGGGCGACGGATGGTGATCCCCCTGGCCAGTGCACGTCTGCTGTCAGATAAAGTCT
CCCGTGAACTTTACCCGGTGGTGCATATCGGGGATGAAAGCTGGCGCATGATGACCACCGATATGGCCAG
TGTGCCGGTCTCCGTTATCGGGGAAGAAGTGGCTGATCTCAGCCACCGCGAAAATGACATCAAAAACGCC
ATTAACCTGATGTTCTGGGGAATATAATAACCCGTAGAAAAGATCAAAAGATCTTCTTGAGATCCTTTTT
TTCTGCGCGTAATCTGCTACTTGCAAACAAAAAAACCACCGCTACCAGCGGTGGTTTGTTTGCCGGATCA
AGAGCTACCAACTCTTTTTCCGAAGGTAACTGGCTTTAGCAGAGCGCAGATACCAAATACTGTCCTTCTA
GTGTAGCCGTAGTTAGGCCACCACTTCAAGAACTCTGTAGCACCGCCTACATACCTCGCTCTGCTAATCC
TGTTACCAGTGGCTGCTGCCAGTGGCGATAAGTCGTGTCTTACCGGGTTGGACTCAAGACGATAGTTACC
GGATAAGGCGCAGCGGTCGGGCTGAACGGGGGGTTCGTGCACACAGCCCAGCTTGGAGCGAACGACCTAC
ACCGAACTGAGATACCTACAGCGTGAGCTATGAGAAAGCGCCACGCTTCCCGAAGGGAGAAAGGCGGACA
GGTATCCGGTAAGCGGCAGGGTCGGAACAGGAGAGCGCACGAGGGAGCTTCCAGGGGGAAACGCCTGGTA
TCTTTATAGTCCTGTCGGGTTTCGCCACCTCTGACTTGAGCGTCGATTTTTGTGATGCTCGTCAGGGGGG
CGGAGCCTATGGAAAAACGCCAGCAACGCGGCCTTTTTACGGTTCCTGGCCTTTTGCTGGCCTTTTGCTC
ACATTACTAGTAGCGGCCGCTGCAGGCATGCCTCGAGATGCATGGCGCCTAACCTAAACTGACAGGCATC
AAATTAAGCAGAAGGCCATCCTGACGGATGGCCTTTTTGCGTTTCGAACAATTGAAAAAACCTCGCGCCT
TACCTGTTGAGTAATAGTCAAAAGCCTCCGGTCGGAGGCTTTTGACTTTCTGCTTACTGAATTTCGGTGG
TGCCGTTAATTAACCGGTGGGCCCTCATGATAATAATGGTTTCTTAGACGTCCGAAGTTCCTATTCTCTA
GAAAGTATAGGAACTTCCCTAGGTCAGCCAAACGTCTCTTCAGGCCACTGACTAGCGATAACTTTCCCCA
CAACGGAACAACTCTCATTGCATGGGATCATTGGGTACTGTGGGTTTAGTGGTTGTAAAAACACCTGACC
GCTATCCCTGATCAGTTTCTTGAAGGTAAACTCATCACCCCCAAGTCTGGCTATGCAGAAATCACCTGGC
TCAACAGCCTGCTCAGGGTCAACGAGAATTAACATTCCGTCAGGAAAGCTTGGCTTGGAGCCTGTTGGTG
CGGTCATGGAATTACCTTCAACCTCAAGCCAGAATGCAGAATCACTGGCTTTTTTGGTTGTGCTTACCCA
TCTCTCCGCATCACCTTTGGTAAAGGTTCTAAGCTTAGGTGAGAACATCCCTGCCTGAACATGAGAAAAA
ACAGGGTACTCATACTCACTTCTAAGTGACGGCTGCATACTAACCGCTTCATACATCTCGTAGATTTCTC
TGGCGATTGAAGGGCTAAATTCTTCAACGCTAACTTTGAGAATTTTTGTAAGCAATGCGGCGTTATAAGC
ATTTAATGCATTGATGCCATTAAATAAAGCACCAACGCCTGACTGCCCCATCCCCATCTTGTCTGCGACA
GATTCCTGGGATAAGCCAAGTTCATTTTTCTTTTTTTCATAAATTGCTTTAAGGCGACGTGCGTCCTCAA
GCTGCTCTTGTGTTAATGGTTTCTTTTTTGTGCTCATACGTTAAATCTATCACCGCAAGGGATAAATATC
TAACACCGTGCGTGTTGACTATTTTACCTCTGGCGGTGATAATGGTTGCATGTACTAAGGAGGTTGTATA
CGCGTAGAACCGCAACTCCCAATAAACGCAAACCCAAAACTCCAACGGATAATCGCTGATGGCTGCTAGA
CCCCGATCTCACAAAATCTCTATACCCAATTTATATTGCAAATTAGATAAGCGAACCGGAAAGGTATATT
GGCAATACAAACATCCACTATCCGGTCGTTTTCATAGCTTAGGAACTGATGAGAATGAAGCAAAACAAGT
TGCTACTGAAGCAAATACCATTATTGCTGAACAACGTACCAGACAAATATTAAGCGTCAATGAGCGTCTG
GAAAGAATGAAAGGCAGGCGCTCAGACATTACGGTGACAGAATGGCTTGATAAATATATTTCTATCCAGG
AGGACAGGCTGCAACATAATGAACTAAGACCCAACTCCTATCGGCAAAAAGGCAAACCCATTCGTCTTTT
CCGTGAGCATTGTGGAATGCAACACCTCAAGGATATTACCGCACTTGATATTGCCGAAATAATTGATGCT
GTAAAGGCTGAAGGTCATAACAGGATGGCGCAAGTCGTGAGAATGGTGTTGATCGACGTCTTCAAAGAAG
CACAACACGCAGGACATGTTCCGCCAGGATTTAACCCAGCGCAGGCAACAAAACAACCGCGAAATCGAGT
AAACCGCCAAAGATTGTCACTGCTCGAATGGCAGGCAATATTTGAAAGCGTAAGCAGACGGCAGCCCTAT
TTAAAATGCGGCATGCTACTTGCTCTTGTTACTGGACAACGTTTAGGCGATATCTGCAATTTGAAATTCT
CTGATATATGGGACGACATGTTGCACATTACTCAGGAAAAAACCGGTTCAAAACTTGCTATTCCGCTTAA
CCTGAAATGCGATGCTCTGAATATTACCCTTCGTGAAGTTATATCTCAGTGCAGGGATGCTGTTGTTAGT
AAATATCTGGTCCATTACCGTCACACTACCTCTCAAGCAAACAGAGGAGACCAGGTTTCTGCAAATACTC
TGACAACGGCTTTTAAAAAGGCCAAGGAAAAATGTGGCATAAAATGGGAGCAAGGAACTGCGCCCACATT
TCATGAACAGCGATCTCTGTCAGAACGATTATATCGGGAACAGGGTCTGGATACGCAAAAGTTGTTAGGC
CATAAATCCAGAAAAATGACCGACCGATACAATGATGATCGTGGTAAAGACTGGATTATCGTAGATATCA
AAACAGCATAGAAAATAGCCAGTTTTGGGGAAGGGTTTTGGGGAAAGTTTTGGGGAAGATTTTACATCAT
CATAAAACAACGGGCGTGTTATACGCCCGTTATCCATGGGTATGGACAGTTTTCCCTTTGATATGTAACG
CACGTTGTGGATATCTGGCGAAAATGAGACGTTGATCGGCACGTAAGAGGTTCCAACTTTCACCATAATG
AAATAAGATCACTACCGGGCGTATTTTTTGAGTTATCGAGATTTTCAGGAGCTAAGGAAGCTAAAATGGA
GAAAAAAATCACTGGATATACCACCGTTGATATATCCCAATGGCATCGTAAAGAACATTTTGAGGCATTT
CAGTCAGTTGCTCAATGTACCTATAACCAGACCGTTCAGCTGGATATTACGGCCTTTTTAAAGACCGTAA
AGAAAAATAAGCACAAGTTTTATCCGGCCTTTATTCACATTCTTGCCCGCCTGATGAATGCTCATCCGGA
ATTCCGTATGGCAATGAAAGACGGTGAGCTGGTGATATGGGATAGTGTTCACCCTTGTTACACCGTTTTC
CATGAGCAAACTGAAACGTTTTCATCGCTCTGGAGTGAATACCACGACGATTTCCGGCAGTTTCTACACA
TATATTCGCAAGATGTGGCGTGTTACGGTGAAAACCTGGCCTATTTCCCTAAAGGGTTTATTGAGAATAT
GTTTTTCGTCTCAGCCAATCCCTGGGTGAGTTTCACCAGTTTTGATTTAAACGTGGCCAATATGGACAAC
TTCTTCGCCCCCGTTTTCACCATGGGCAAATATTATACGCAAGGCGACAAGGTGCTGATGCCGCTGGCGA
TTCAGGTTCATCATGCCGTTTGTGATGGCTTCCATGTCGGCAGAATGCTTAATGAATTACAACAGTACTG
CGATGAGTGGCAGGGCGGGGCGTAATTTGATATCGAGCTCGCTTGGACTCCTGTTGATAGATCCAGTAAT
GACCTCAGAACTCCATCTGGATTTGTTCAGAACGCTCGGTTGCCGCCGGGCGTTTTTTATTGGTGAGAAT
CCAAGCGTCGACCTAGTGCGGCCGCAAGATCCGGCCACGATGCGTCCGGCGTAGAGGATCTGAAGATCAG
CAGTTCAACCTGTTGATAGTACGTACTAAGCTCTCATGTTTCACGTACTAAGCTCTCATGTTTAACGTAC
TAAGCTCTCATGTTTAACGAACTAAACCCTCATGGCTAACGTACTAAGCTCTCATGGCTAACGTACTAAG
CTCTCATGTTTCACGTACTAAGCTCTCATGTTTGAACAATAAAATTAATATAAATCAGCAACTTAAATAG
CCTCTAAGGTTTTAAGTTTTATAAGAAAAAAAAGAATATATAAGGCTTTTAAAGCTTTTAAGGTTTAACG
GTTGTGGACAACAAGCCAGGGATGTAACGCACTGAGAAGCCCTTAGAGCCTCTCAAAGCAATTTTGAGTG
ACACAGGAACACTTAACGGCTGACATGGGAATTAGGAAGTTCCTATTCCGAAGTTCCTATTCTCTAGAAA
GTATAGGAACTTCCATATGCCATGGAATGACCGACCGATACAATGATGATCGTGGTAAAGACTGGATTAT
CGTAGATATCAAAACAGCATAGAAAATAGCCAGTTTTGGGGAAGGGTTTTGGGGAAAGTTTTGGGGAAGA
TTTTACATCATCATAAAACAACGGGCGTGTTATACGCCCGTTATAATATTTAACACATGTGGTAATTACA
TATTTTTGATGATCGCGTCACCAAACTCGCTGCATTTCAGCAGTTTAGCGCCTTCCATCAGACGTTCGAA
GTCATAGGTTACGGTCTTGGCGTTGATTGCGCCTTCCATACCTTTAACAATCAGGTCTGCGGCTTCAGTC
CAGCCCATATGGCGCAGCAGTATATAAAAATTATGTATTCAACTCGCTGATATTTAATCATAAATATTAT
TTTCTTGTCTTTGTATTAGCCAAAATCAACTTTATTCAACCGTTTGATTTCATTGACGTTCGTTTTTATT
TTGGGGAAAGATTTTCTCTACCATTTATATCAAAATTACAAGTCTACATTTTATTAACATCTCAATACAT
GTGTGGCCTTGCAAGCCATTGCGAGGCCTTATGCTAGCTTCTTCGTCTGTTTCTACTGGTATTGGCACAA
ACCTGATTCCAATTTGAGCAAGGCTATGTGCCATCTCGATACTCGTTCTTAACTCAACAGAAGATGCTTT
GTGCATACAGCCCCTCGTTTATTATTTATCTCCTCAGCCAGCCGCTGTGCTTTCAGTGGATTTCGGATAA
CAGAAAGGCCGGGAAATACCCAGCCTCGCTTTGTAACGGAGTAGAGACGAAAGTGATTGCGCCTACCCGG
ATATTATCGTGAGGATGCGTCATCGCCATTAATTCACTGATCAGTGATAAGCTGTCAAACATGAGAATTG
ATCCGGCTGCCTCGCGCGTTTCGGTGATGACGGTGAAAACCTCTGACACATGCAGCTCCCGGAGACGGTC
ACAGCTTGTCTGTAAGCGGATGCCGGGAGCAGACAAGCCCGTCAGGGCGCGTCAGCGGGTGTTGGCGGGT
GTCGGGGCGCAGCCATGACCCAGTCACGTAGCGATAGCGGAGTGTATGCTGCACATGACATTAACCTATA
AAAATAGGCGTATCACGAGGCCCTTTCGTCTTCAAGAATTAATTCCCAATTCCCCAGGCATCAAATAAAA
CGAAAGGCTCAGTCGAAAGACTGGGCCTTTCGTTTTATCTGTTGTTTGTCGGTGAACGCTCTCCTGAGTA
GGACAAATCCGCCGGGAGCGGATTTGAACGTTGCGAAGCAACGGCCCGGAGGGTGGCGGGCAGGACGCCC
GCCATAAACTGCCAGGAATTAATTCCCCAGGCATCAAATAAAACGAAAGGCTCAGTCGAAAGACTGGGCC
TTTCGTTTTATCTGTTGTTTGTCGGTGAACGCTCTCCTGAGTAGGACAAATCCGCCGGGAGCGGATTTGA
ACGTTGCGAAGCAACGGCCCGGAGGGTGGCGGGCAGGACGCCCGCCATAAACTGCCAGGAATTAATTCCC
CAGGCATCAAATAAAACGAAAGGCTCAGTCGAAAGACTGGGCCTTTCGTTTTATCTGTTGTTTGTCGGTG
AACGCTCTCCTGAGTAGGACAAATCCGCCGGGAGCGGATTTGAACGTTGCGAAGCAACGGCCCGGAGGGT
GGCGGGCAGGACGCCCGCCATAAACTGCCAGGAATTGGGGATCG
Features (pLannotate 1.2.2; 25 found; start..end, strand, type, name):
      1..34      +  misc_feature   MCS (fragment): pUC18/19 multiple cloning site
     35..110     +  intron         PDK intron (fragment): pdk; modified pyruvate orthophosphate dikinase intron from Flaveria trinervia 3.0
    142..444     +  CDS            ccdB: CCDB_ECOLI - Also known as G, letB, letD. Experimental evidence at protein level: Swiss-Prot protein existence level 1. Toxic component of a type II toxin-antitoxin (TA) system, functioning in plasmid maintainence. Responsible for the post- segregational killing (PSK) of plasmid-free cells, also referred to as a plasmid addiction system. Half-life of over 2 hours. Cell killing by CcdB is accompanied by filamentation, defects in chromosome and plasmid segregation, defects in cell division, formation of anucleate cells, decreased DNA synthesis and plasmid loss. Interferes with the activity of DN
    477..1065    +  rep_origin     ori: high-copy-number ColE1/pMB1/pBR322/pUC origin of replication
   1125..1145    +  misc_feature   BioBrick suffix: universal suffix for all parts
   1200..1227    +  terminator     rrnB T2 terminator: transcription terminator T2 from the E. coli rrnB gene
   1276..1307    -  terminator     tonB terminator: bidirectional E. coli tonB-P14 transcription terminator
   1384..1417    +  protein_bind   FRT (minimal): supports FLP-mediated excision but not integration (Turan and Bode, 2011) FLP recombinase from the Saccharomyces cerevisiae 2μ plasmid
   1424..2137    -  CDS            λ repressor (ts): temperature-sensitive variant of the phage λ repressor; cIts; thermosensitivity is conferred by the A67T mutation
   2247..2306    +  CDS            xis (fragment): VXIS_BPP21 - Protein predicted: Swiss-Prot protein existence level 4. Excisionase and integrase are necessary for the excision of prophage from the host genome by site-specific recombination at the att site. From Enterobacteria phage P21 (Bacteriophage 21) (Bacteriophage P21).
   2299..3441    +  CDS            phage φ21 integrase: integrase from phage φ21; int
   3442..3533    +  protein_bind   phage φ21 attP (fragment): attachment site of phage φ21 phage φ21 integrase
   3603..3705    +  promoter       cat promoter: promoter of the E. coli cat gene encoding chloramphenicol acetyltransferase
   3706..4365    +  CDS            CmR: chloramphenicol acetyltransferase; cat; confers resistance to chloramphenicol
   4386..4480    +  terminator     lambda t0 terminator: transcription terminator from phage lambda
   4537..4925    +  rep_origin     R6K γ ori: γ replication origin from E. coli plasmid R6K; requires the R6K initiator protein pi for replication
   4936..4983    +  protein_bind   FRT: FLP-mediated recombination occurs in the 8-bp core sequence TCTAGAAA (Turan and Bode, 2011). FLP recombinase from the Saccharomyces cerevisiae 2μ plasmid
   4996..5062    +  CDS            phage φ21 integrase (fragment): integrase from phage φ21; int
   5063..5562    +  protein_bind   phage φ21 attP: attachment site of phage φ21 phage φ21 integrase
   5583..5829    -  terminator     λ tL3 terminator: transcription terminator tL3 from phage λ
   5886..5926    +  CDS            rop (fragment): Rop protein, which maintains plasmids at low copy number; rop
   6028..6067    +  misc_feature   bom (fragment): basis of mobility region from pBR322
   6152..6238    +  terminator     rrnB T1 terminator: Escherichia coli rrnB; transcription terminator T1 from the E. coli rrnB gene
   6335..6421    +  terminator     rrnB T1 terminator: Escherichia coli rrnB; transcription terminator T1 from the E. coli rrnB gene
   6518..6604    +  terminator     rrnB T1 terminator: Escherichia coli rrnB; transcription terminator T1 from the E. coli rrnB gene
