[The description below was written by a language model from this plasmid's Addgene catalogue record and pLannotate feature annotations shown in this document.]
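Description:
pOSIP-CT (CamR, P21) is an empty-backbone member of the pOSIP "one-step integration plasmid" family, built for cloning a DNA fragment and inserting it into the E. coli chromosome in a single step. It derives in part from the earlier conditional-replication, integration, excision and retrieval (CRIM) plasmids. Selection is by chloramphenicol, through a cat promoter–CmR cassette followed by the lambda t0 terminator. The catalogue lists the backbone as 6868 bp, whereas the annotated sequencing record is 6,694 nt; the record does not explain the difference.

The cloning region carries a ccdB toxin gene together with a high-copy ColE1/pUC origin, lying between a pUC-type multiple cloning site fragment and a BioBrick suffix. This arrangement suggests a stuffer that is replaced by the insert: ccdB counterselects uncut vector, which is why the empty plasmid must be kept in a ccdB-resistant strain such as DB3.1. Loss of the pUC origin would leave only the R6K γ origin, which needs the pi protein and so cannot replicate in ordinary hosts, favouring recovery of integrants.

Integration is provided by the phage φ21 (P21) integrase and its attP site. The integrase sits downstream of a temperature-sensitive λ cI repressor gene, and the record notes that low growth temperature keeps integrase expression repressed. Two FRT sites flank the module containing the repressor, integrase, CmR marker and R6K origin, so FLP recombinase can remove these after integration, leaving the cloned DNA and attachment-site sequences. Multiple terminators (rrnB T1 repeats, rrnB T2, tonB, λ tL3) flank the cloning site and would be expected to insulate it from surrounding transcription. Short hits such as the PDK intron, rop and bom fragments are probably incidental annotation matches.
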