Addgene plasmid #45981: pOSIP-CT (CamR, P21)
Purpose: (Empty Backbone)
Depositing lab: Drew Endy & Keith Shearwin. Depositing organization: Stanford University. Publication: One-step cloning and chromosomal integration of DNA. St-Pierre F, Cui L, Priest DG, Endy D, Dodd IB, Shearwin KE. ACS Synth Biol. 2013 Sep 20;2(9):537-41. doi: 10.1021/sb400021j. Epub 2013 May 20. PubMed 24050148.
Backbone
  Vector backbone: pOSIP
  Backbone size (bp): 6868
  Vector type: Bacterial Expression, Synthetic Biology
Growth in bacteria
  Bacterial resistance: Chloramphenicol, 25 μg/mL
  Growth temperature: 30°C
  Growth strain: DB3.1
  Growth instructions: Contains ccdB, so must be grown in a strain resistant to this product (e.g. DB3.1). Growth a 30C to repress expression of the integrase.
  Copy number: High Copy
Gene/Insert
  Sequencing primers: 5′ TAAACTGCCAGGAATTGGGGATC; 3′ GAAACGCAAAAAGGCCATCCGTC
Resource information
  A portion of this plasmid was derived from a plasmid made by: Plasmid was in part derived from: Haldimann, A. & Wanner, B. L. Conditional-replication, integration, excision, and retrieval plasmid-host systems for gene structure-function studies of bacteria. J. Bacteriol. 183, 6384–6393 (2001).
Terms and licenses: Academic/Nonprofit Terms; Industry Terms: Not Available to Industry
Depositor comments: Reference: St-Pierre F, Cui L et al., "One-step cloning and chromosomal integration of DNA", ACS Synthetic Biology, http://pubs.acs.org/doi/abs/10.1021/sb400021j
How to cite: pOSIP-CT (CamR, P21) was a gift from Drew Endy & Keith Shearwin (Addgene plasmid # 45981 ; http://n2t.net/addgene:45981 ; RRID:Addgene_45981)
