>Addgene plasmid #45981 | pOSIP-CT (CamR, P21) | addgene partial sequence | sequence record 66121 | ccdb-rev 5'-ATATGCACCACCGGGTAAAG-3'
TCTGACAGCAGACGTGCACTGGCCAGGGGGATCACCATCCGTCGCCCGGGCGTGTCAATAATATCACTCT
GTACATCCACAAACAGACGATAACGGCTCTCTCTTTTATAGGTGTAAACCTTAAACTGCATAGCATACCT
CTTTTTGACATACTTCGGGTATACATATCAGTATATATTCTTATACCGCAAAAATCAGCGCGCAAATACG
CATACTGTTATCTGGCTTTTAGTAAGCCCTCTAGAGGATCCCCGGGTACCGAGCTCGAATTCCGATCCCC
AATTCCTGGCAGTTTATGGCGGGCGTCCTGCCCGCCACCCTCCGGGCCGTTGCTTCGCAACGTTCAAATC
CGCTCCCGGCGGATTTGTCCTACTCAGGAGAGCGTTCACCGACAAACAACAGATAAAACGAAAGGCCCAG
TCTTTCGACTGAGCCTTTCGTTTTATTTGATGCCTGGGGAATTAATTCCTGGCAGTTTATGGCGGGCGTC
CTGCCCGCCACCCTCCGGGCCGTTGCTTCGCAACGTTCAAATCCGCTCCCGGCGGATTTGTCCTACTCAG
GAGAGCGTTCACCGACAAACAACAGATAAAACGAAAGGCCCAGTCTTTCGACTGAGCCTTTCGTTTTATT
TGATGCCTGGGGAATTAATTCCTGGCAGTTTATGGCGGGCGTCCTGCCCGCCACCCTCCGGGCCGTTGCT
TCGCAACGTTCAAATCCGCTCCCGGCGGATTTGTCCTACTCAGGAGAGCGTTCACCGACAAACAACAGAT
AAAACGAAAGGCCCAGTCTTTCGACTGAGCCTTTCGTTTTATTTGATGCCTGGGGAATTGGGAATTAATT
CTTGAAGACGAAAGGGCCTCGTGATACGCCTATTTTTATAGGTTAATGTC
