>Addgene plasmid #45981 | pOSIP-CT (CamR, P21) | addgene partial sequence | sequence record 66122 | pBR322ori-F 5'-GGGAAACGCCTGGTATCTTT-3'
GGGTTTCGCCACCTCTGACTTGAGCGTCGATTTTTGTGATGCTCGTCAGGGGGGCGGAGCCTATGGAAAA
ACGCCAGCAACGCGGCCTTTTTACGGTTCCTGGCCTTTTGCTGGCCTTTTGCTCACATTACTAGTAGCGG
CCGCTGCAGGCATGCCTCGAGATGCATGGCGCCTAACCTAAACTGACAGGCATCAAATTAAGCAGAAGGC
CATCCTGACGGATGGCCTTTTTGCGTTTCGAACAATTGAAAAAACCTCGCGCCTTACCTGTTGAGTAATA
GTCAAAAGCCTCCGGTCGGAGGCTTTTGACTTTCTGCTTACTGAATTTCGGTGGTGCCGTTAATTAACCG
GTGGGCCCTCATGATAATAATGGTTTCTTAGACGTCCGAAGTTCCTATTCTCTAGAAAGTATAGGAACTT
CCCTAGGTCAGCCAAACGTCTCTTCAGGCCACTGACTAGCGATAACTTTCCCCACAACGGAACAACTCTC
ATTGCATGGGATCATTGGGTACTGTGGGTTTAGTGGTTGTAAAAACACCTGACCGCTATCCCTGATCAGT
TTCTTGAAGGTAAACTCATCACCCCCAAGTCTGGCTATGCAGAAATCACCTGGCTCAACAGCCTGCTCAG
GGTCAACGAGAATTAACATTCCGTCAGGAAAGCTTGGCTTGGAGCCTGTTGGTGCGGTCATGGAATTACC
TTCAACCTCAAGCCAGAATGCAGAATCACTGGCTTTTTTGGTTGTGCTTACCCATCTCTCCGCATCACCT
TTGGTAAAGGTTCTAAGCTTAGGTGAGAACATCCCTGCCTGAACATGAGAAAAAACAGGGTACTCATACT
CACTTCTAAGTGACGGCTGCATACTAACCGCTTCATACATCTCGTAGATTTCTCTGGCGATTGAAGGGCT
AAATTCTTCAACGCTAACTTTGAGAATTTTTGTAA
