>Addgene plasmid #45981 | pOSIP-CT (CamR, P21) | addgene partial sequence | sequence record 66123 | CAT-R 5'-GCAACTGACTGAAATGCCTC-3'
ATGCCATTGGGATATATCAACGGTGGTATATCCAGTGATTTTTTTCTCCATTTTAGCTTCCTTAGCTCCT
GAAAATCTCGATAACTCAAAAAATACGCCCGGTAGTGATCTTATTTCATTATGGTGAAAGTTGGAACCTC
TTACGTGCCGATCAACGTCTCATTTTCGCCAGATATCCACAACGTGCGTTACATATCAAAGGGAAAACTG
TCCATACCCATGGATAACGGGCGTATAACACGCCCGTTGTTTTATGATGATGTAAAATCTTCCCCAAAAC
TTTCCCCAAAACCCTTCCCCAAAACTGGCTATTTTCTATGCTGTTTTGATATCTACGATAATCCAGTCTT
TACCACGATCATCATTGTATCGGTCGGTCATTTTTCTGGATTTATGGCCTAACAACTTTTGCGTATCCAG
ACCCTGTTCCCGATATAATCGTTCTGACAGAGATCGCTGTTCATGAAATGTGGGCGCAGTTCCTTGCTCC
CATTTTATGCCACATTTTTCCTTGGCCTTTTTAAAAGCCGTTGTCAGAGTATTTGCAGAAACCTGGTCTC
CTCTGTTTGCTTGAGAGGTAGTGTGACGGTAATGGACCAGATATTTACTAACAACAGCATCCCTGCACTG
AGATATAACTTCACGAAGGGTAATATTCAGAGCATCGCATTTCAGGTTAAGCGGAATAGCAAGTTTTGAA
CCGGTTTTTTCCTGAGTAATGTGCAACATGTCGTCCCATATATCAGAGAATTTCAAATTGCAGATATCGC
CTAAACGTTGTCCAGTAACAAGAGCAAGTAGCATGCCGCATTTTAAATAGGGCTGCCGTCTGCTTACGCT
TTCAAATATTGCCTGCCATTCGAGCAGTGACAATCTTTGGCGGTTTACTCGATTTCGCGGTTGTTTTGTT
GCCTGCGCTGGGTTAAATCCTGGCGGAACATGTCCTGCGTGTTGTGCTTCTTTGAAGACGTCGATCAACA
CCATT
